Addgene plasmid #239540: pVL1281
Purpose: Express CDT1 membrane protein cargo, peroxisomal Ynd1p truncation, and inactive Pex22 peroxisomal chauffeur as negative control
Depositing lab: John Dueber. Depositing organization: University of California, Berkeley.
Backbone
  Vector backbone: TMP138
  Backbone manufacturer: Internal
  Vector type: Yeast Expression
  Selectable markers: URA3
Growth in bacteria
  Bacterial resistance: Kanamycin, 50 μg/mL
  Growth temperature: 37°C
  Growth strain: DH5alpha
  Copy number: High Copy
Gene/Insert
  Gene/Insert name: NcCDT1-mTurquoise2-2xCrk_SH3
  Species: S. cerevisiae (budding yeast); Neurospora crassa
  Cloning method: Golden Gate
Terms and licenses: Academic/Nonprofit Terms; Industry Terms: Not Available to Industry
Depositor comments: Additional inserts: 1) ScYnd1p(1-495)-ePTS1; 2) ScPex22(1-36)-mRuby2-SH3pep_dead
How to cite: pVL1281 was a gift from John Dueber (Addgene plasmid # 239540 ; http://n2t.net/addgene:239540 ; RRID:Addgene_239540)
