[The description below was written by a language model from this plasmid's Addgene catalogue record and pLannotate feature annotations shown in this document.]
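Description:
pVL1281 is a yeast expression plasmid built by Golden Gate assembly on the in-house TMP138 backbone. It is propagated in E. coli at high copy from a ColE1/pUC-type origin under kanamycin selection (KanR, aph(3')-Ia) and is selected in Saccharomyces cerevisiae through the URA3 auxotrophic marker, which is also counterselectable with 5-FOA. No yeast replication origin (2μ or CEN/ARS) is annotated. The short yeast genomic matches flanking the marker and bacterial region (TIM9, GEA2 fragment) may be chromosomal homology arms for integration, but the record does not state how the plasmid is maintained in yeast.

The payload is a multi-gene cassette for testing recruitment of a membrane protein to peroxisomes. The main insert is the Neurospora crassa transporter CDT1 fused to the cyan fluorescent protein mTurquoise2 and two tandem Crk-family SH3 domains, which the annotation picks up as crk and CRKL fragments directly downstream of mTurquoise2. The CDT1 coding region itself is not annotated, but presumably lies in the unannotated stretch upstream. A second unit encodes the first 36 residues of yeast Pex22, a peroxisomal membrane anchor, fused to mRuby2 and an inactivated SH3-binding peptide. In the feature table it lies downstream of a TEF1 promoter. Because this "chauffeur" cannot bind the SH3 domains on the cargo, the plasmid serves as the negative control for chauffeur-dependent targeting, with the cyan and red tags allowing localisation of both proteins to be compared. The depositor also lists a third insert, a truncated yeast Ynd1p (residues 1–495) carrying an enhanced PTS1 peroxisomal targeting signal. This insert is not annotated, and the promoters for it and for the CDT1 fusion are not stated in the record.
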