Features (pLannotate 1.2.2; 12 found; start..end, strand, type, name):
   2475..3188    +  CDS            mTurquoise2: mTurquoise2 is a basic (constitutively fluorescent) cyan fluorescent protein published in 2012, derived from Aequorea victoria. It is reported to be a rapidly-maturing monomer with very low acid sensitivity.
   3198..3395    +  CDS            crk (fragment): CRK_XENLA - Experimental evidence at transcript level: Swiss-Prot protein existence level 2. Required for apoptosis in Xenopus egg extracts (PubMed:9029144). Involved in cell branching and adhesion (By similarity). May mediate attachment-induced mapk8 activation, membrane ruffling and cell motility in a Rac-dependent manner. May regulate the efna5-epha3 signaling (By similarity). From Xenopus laevis (African clawed frog).
   3399..3587    +  CDS            CRKL (fragment): CRKL_HUMAN - Experimental evidence at protein level: Swiss-Prot protein existence level 1. May mediate the transduction of intracellular signals. From Homo sapiens (Human).
   3903..4019    +  CDS            MRL1 (fragment): MRL1_YEAST - Experimental evidence at protein level: Swiss-Prot protein existence level 1. Sorting receptor involved in the transport of vacuolar enzymes from the Golgi complex to the vacuole. Involved in the delivery and maturation of PEP4 (vacuolar proteinase A) and PRB1 (vacuolar proteinase B). From Saccharomyces cerevisiae (strain ATCC 204508 / S288c) (Baker's yeast).
   4181..4588    +  promoter       TEF1 promoter: S. cerevisiae TEF1; promoter for EF-1α
   4722..5429    +  CDS            mRuby2: mRuby2 is a basic (constitutively fluorescent) red fluorescent protein published in 2012, derived from Entacmaea quadricolor. It has moderate acid sensitivity.
   5770..5946    +  promoter       URA3 promoter (fragment): S. cerevisiae URA3
   5947..6750    +  CDS            URA3: orotidine-5'-phosphate decarboxylase, required for uracil biosynthesis; S. cerevisiae URA3; yeast auxotrophic marker, counterselectable with 5-fluoroorotic acid (5-FOA)
   7018..7278    +  CDS            TIM9: TIM9_YEAST - Experimental evidence at protein level: Swiss-Prot protein existence level 1. Mitochondrial intermembrane chaperone that participates in the import and insertion of multi-pass transmembrane proteins into the mitochondrial inner membrane. Also required for the transfer of beta- barrel precursors from the TOM complex to the sorting and assembly machinery (SAM complex) of the outer membrane. Acts as a chaperone-like protein that protects the hydrophobic precursors from aggregation and guide them through the mitochondrial intermembrane space. Compared to TIM10, it may have a strong st
   7392..8207    -  CDS            KanR: aminoglycoside phosphotransferase; aph(3')-Ia; confers resistance to kanamycin in bacteria or G418 (Geneticin®) in eukaryotes
   8432..9020    +  rep_origin     ori: high-copy-number ColE1/pMB1/pBR322/pUC origin of replication
   9127..9483    +  CDS            GEA2 (fragment): GEA2_YEAST - Experimental evidence at protein level: Swiss-Prot protein existence level 1. Activates the ARF proteins by exchanging bound GDP for free GTP. Plays a role in maintaining mitochondrial morphology (PubMed:25190516). From Saccharomyces cerevisiae (strain ATCC 204508 / S288c) (Baker's yeast).
>Addgene plasmid #239540 | pVL1281 | addgene full sequence | sequence record 475863 | Addgene NGS Result
ACTGGCCGATAATTGCAGACGAACGTTGATAGGTCAAGATCAATGTAAACAATTACTTTGTTATGTAGAG
TTTTTTTAGCTACCTATATTCCACCATAACATCAATCATGCGGTTGCTGGTGTATTTACCAATAATGTTT
AATGTATATATATATATATATATATGGGGCCGTATACTTACATATAGTAGATGTCAAGCGTAGGCGCTTC
CCCTGCCGGCTGTGAGGGCGCCATAACCAAGGTATCTATAGACCGCCAATCAGCAAACTACCTCCGTACA
TTCATGTTGCACCCACACATTTATACACCCAGACCGCGACAAATTACCCATAAGGTTGTTTGTGACGGCG
TCGTACAAGAGAACGTGGGAACTTTTTAGGCTCACCAAAAAAGAAAGAAAAAATACGAGTTGCTGACAGA
AGCCTCAAGAAAAAAAAAATTCTTCTTCGACTATGCTGGAGGCAGAGATGATCGAGCCGGTAGTTAACTA
TATATAGCTAAATTGGTTCCATCACCTTCTTTTCTGGTGTCGCTCCTTCTAGTGCTATTTCTGGCTTTTC
CTATTTTTTTTTTTCCATTTTTCTTTCTCTCTTTCTAATATATAAATTCTCTTGCATTTTCTATTTTTCT
CTCTATCTATTCTACTTGTTTATTCCCTTCAAGGTTTTTTTTTAAGGAGTACTTGTTTTTAGAATATACG
GTCAACGAACTATAATTAACTAAACAGATCTATGTCTTCTCACGGCTCCCATGACGGGGCCAGCACCGAG
AAGCATCTTGCTACTCATGACATTGCGCCCACCCACGACGCCATCAAGATAGTGCCCAAGGGCCATGGCC
AGACAGCCACAAAGCCCGGTGCCCAAGAGAAGGAGGTCCGCAACGCCGCCCTATTTGCGGCCATCAAGGA
GTCCAATATCAAGCCCTGGAGCAAGGAGTCCATCCACCTCTATTTCGCCATCTTCGTCGCCTTTTGTTGT
GCATGCGCCAACGGTTACGATGGTTCACTCATGACCGGAATCATCGCTATGGACAAGTTCCAGAACCAAT
TCCACACTGGTGACACTGGTCCTAAAGTCTCTGTCATCTTTTCTCTCTATACCGTTGGTGCCATGGTTGG
AGCTCCCTTCGCTGCTATCCTCTCTGATCGTTTTGGCCGTAAGAAGGGCATGTTCATCGGTGGTATCTTT
ATCATTGTCGGCTCCATTATTGTTGCTAGCTCCTCCAAGCTCGCTCAGTTTGTCGTTGGCCGCTTCGTTC
TTGGCCTCGGTATCGCCATCATGACCGTTGCTGCCCCGGCCTACTCCATCGAAATCGCCCCTCCTCACTG
GCGCGGTCGCTGCACTGGCTTCTACTCCTGCGGTTGGTTCGGAGGTTCGATTCCTGCCGCCTGCATCACC
TATGGCTGCTACTTCATTAAGAGCAACTGGTCATGGCGTATCCCCTTGATCCTTCAGGCTTTCACGTGCC
TTATCGTCATGTCCTCCGTCTTCTTCCTCCCAGAATCCCCTCGCTACCTATTTGCCAACGGCCGCGACGC
TGAGGCTGTTGCCTTTCTTGTCAAGTATCACGGCAACGGCGATCCCAATTCCAAGCTGGTGTTGCTGGAG
ACTGAGGAGATGAGGGACGGTATCAGGACCGACGGTGTCGACAAGGTCTGGTGGGATTACCGCCCGCTCT
TCATGACCCACAGCGGTCGCTGGCGCATGGCCCAGGTGCTCATGATCTCCATCTTTGGCCAGTTCTCCGG
CAACGGACTCGGTTACTTCAATACCGTCATCTTCAAGAACATTGGTGTCACCAGCACCTCCCAACAGCTC
GCCTACAACATCCTCAACTCCGTCATCTCCGCTATCGGTGCCTTGACCGCCGTTTCCATGACTGATCGTA
TGCCCCGCCGCGCGGTGCTCATTATCGGTACCTTCATGTGCGCCGCTGCTCTTGCCACCAACTCGGGTCT
TTCGGCTACTCTCGACAAGCAGACTCAAAGAGGCACGCAAATCAACCTGAACCAGGGTATGAACGAGCAG
GATGCCAAGGACAACGCCTACCTCCACGTCGACAGCAACTACGCCAAGGGTGCCCTGGCCGCTTACTTCC
TCTTCAACGTCATCTTCTCCTTCACCTACACTCCCCTCCAGGGTGTTATTCCCACCGAGGCTCTGGAAAC
CACCATCCGTGGCAAGGGTCTTGCCCTTTCCGGCTTCATTGTCAACGCCATGGGCTTCATCAACCAGTTC
GCTGGCCCCATCGCTCTCCACAACATTGGCTACAAGTACATCTTTGTCTTTGTCGGCTGGGATCTTATCG
AAACCGTCGCTTGGTACTTCTTTGGTGTCGAATCCCAAGGCCGTACCCTGGAGCAGCTCGAATGGGTCTA
CGACCAGCCCAACCCCGTCAAGGCCTCCCTAAAAGTCGAAAAGGTCGTCGTCCAGGCCGACGGCCATGTG
TCCGAAGCTATCGTTGCTGGTTCTGTTTCTAAAGGTGAAGAATTATTCACTGGTGTTGTCCCAATTTTGG
TTGAATTAGATGGTGATGTTAATGGTCACAAATTTTCTGTCTCCGGTGAAGGTGAAGGTGATGCTACTTA
CGGTAAATTGACCTTAAAATTTATTTGTACTACTGGTAAATTGCCAGTTCCATGGCCAACCTTAGTCACT
ACTTTATCTTGGGGTGTTCAATGTTTTGCAAGATACCCAGATCATATGAAACAACATGACTTTTTCAAGT
CTGCCATGCCAGAAGGTTATGTTCAAGAAAGAACTATTTTTTTCAAAGATGACGGTAACTACAAGACCAG
AGCTGAAGTCAAGTTTGAAGGTGATACCTTAGTTAATAGAATCGAATTAAAAGGTATTGATTTTAAAGAA
GATGGTAACATTTTAGGTCACAAATTGGAATACAATTATTTCTCTGACAATGTTTACATCACTGCTGACA
AACAAAAGAATGGTATCAAAGCTAACTTCAAAATTAGACACAACATTGAAGATGGTGGTGTTCAATTAGC
TGACCATTATCAACAAAATACTCCAATTGGTGATGGTCCAGTCTTGTTACCAGACAACCATTACTTATCC
ACTCAATCTAAGTTATCCAAAGATCCAAACGAAAAGAGGGACCACATGGTCTTGTTAGAATTTGTTACTG
CTGCTGGTATTACCTTGGGTATGGATGAATTGTACAAAGGATCCGCAGAGTATGTGCGGGCCCTGTTTGA
CTTTAATGGGAATGATGAAGAAGACCTTCCCTTTAAGAAAGGAGACATCCTGAGAATCCGGGATAAGCCT
GAAGAGCAGTGGTGGAATGCAGAGGACAGCGAAGGAAAGAGGGGGATGATTCCTGTCCCTTACGTGGAGA
AGTATGGATCTGGGAGCGGATCTGGAGGCAGCATGGCGGAATATGTACGAGCTCTTTTTGATTTTAATGG
CAATGATGAGGAGGATCTCCCTTTTAAAAAGGGCGATATTCTGCGCATTCGTGATAAGCCAGAGGAACAA
TGGTGGAACGCCGAGGATAGTGAGGGGAAACGCGGCATGATTCCGGTGCCGTATGTAGAGAAGTACTAAT
GGCGCCAATTGGTGCGGCAATTGATAATAACGAAAATGTCTTTTAATGATCTGGGTATAATGAGGAATTT
TCCGAACGTTTTTACTTTATATATATATATACATGTAACATATATTCTATACGCTATAGAGAAAGGAAAT
TTTTCAATTAAAAAAAAAATAGAGAAAGAGTTTCACTTCTTGATTATCGCTAACACTAATGGTTGAAGTA
CTGCTACTTTAATTTTATGCTGCCAAACCAGATGTCAACACAGCTACAACGACTAGAGATCTATGTGAGG
ATCCTAACTCGAGATCGAGCTGGATGCACACACTGGCTTAAGATGACAACGCCTTGCCAACAGGGAGTTC
TTCAGAGACATGGAGGCTCAAAACGAAATTATTGACAGCCTAGACATCAATAGTCATACAACAGAAAGCG
ACCACCCAACTTTGGCTGATAATAGCGTATAAACAATGCATACTTTGTACGTTCAAAATACAATGCAGTA
GATATATTTATGCATATTACATATAATACATATCACATAGGAAGCAACAGGCGCGTTGGACTTTTAATTT
TCGAGGACCGCGAATCCTTACATCACACCCAATCCCCCACAAGTGATCCCCCACACACCATAGCTTCAAA
ATGTTTCTACTCCTTTTTTACTCTTCCAGATTTTCTCGGACTCCGCGCATCGCCGTACCACTTCAAAACA
CCCAAGCACAGCATACTAAATTTCCCCTCTTTCTTCCTCTAGGGTGTCGTTAATTACCCGTACTAAAGGT
TTGGAAAAGAAAAAAGACACCGCCTCGTTTCTTTTTCTTCGTCGAAAAAGGCAATAAAAATTTTTATCAC
GTTTCTTTTTCTTGAAAATTTTTTTTTTTGATTTTTTTCTCTTTCGATGACCTCCCATTGATATTTAAGT
TAATAAACGGTCATCAATTTCTCAAGTTTCAGTTTCATTTTTCTTGTTCTATTACAACTTTTTTTACTTC
TTGCTCATTAGAAAGAAAGCATAGCAATCTAATCTAAGTTTTAATTACAAAAGATCTATGCCACCACCAT
CAAGAAGTAGAATAAACAAAACAAGAACATTAGGAATAGTGGGTACAGCTATAGCAGTGTTGGTCACGTC
CTACTATATATATCAAAAGGTGACAGGTTCTGTGTCCAAAGGAGAGGAGTTAATCAAGGAAAACATGAGA
ATGAAAGTTGTCATGGAGGGCTCCGTTAATGGTCACCAATTCAAGTGTACAGGGGAAGGTGAAGGTAATC
CTTACATGGGTACACAAACTATGAGAATTAAAGTAATTGAAGGCGGACCACTACCATTTGCATTTGACAT
TCTGGCAACGTCATTCATGTACGGATCACGAACTTTCATCAAGTACCCTAAAGGTATACCAGACTTTTTC
AAGCAATCTTTTCCAGAGGGTTTTACATGGGAAAGGGTTACAAGATACGAAGATGGGGGTGTCGTCACAG
TTATGCAAGATACTTCATTAGAAGATGGCTGCCTTGTCTATCATGTGCAAGTAAGAGGGGTGAATTTTCC
TTCTAACGGACCTGTGATGCAGAAAAAGACCAAAGGTTGGGAACCAAATACTGAAATGATGTACCCAGCT
GATGGAGGTTTGAGAGGCTACACACACATGGCGCTTAAAGTTGATGGTGGAGGTCATTTGTCTTGTAGTT
TTGTTACCACTTATCGTTCTAAAAAGACTGTTGGCAATATCAAAATGCCAGGAATACATGCTGTAGACCA
CAGACTAGAAAGACTCGAAGAGAGCGATAACGAAATGTTCGTTGTACAGAGAGAGCATGCCGTAGCCAAA
TTTGCTGGCTTAGGCGGTGGTATGGATGAATTGTATAAGGGATCCGGGTCAGGCTCCGGATCTGGCCCTC
CCGCAGCTCTTGCGCCAAAAAGACGAAGGTAATGGCAGTGCTTTTAACTAAGAATTATTAGTCTTTTCTG
CTTATTTTTTCATCATAGTTTAGAACACTTTATATTAACGAATAGTTTATGAATCTATTTAGGTTTAAAA
ATTGATACAGTTTTATAAGTTACTTTTTCAAAGACTCGTGCTGTCTATTGCATAATGCACTGGAAGGGGA
AAAAAAAGGTGCACACGCGTGGCTTTTTCTTGAATTTGCAGTTTGAAAAATGCTGAGCAGTTACAGAGAT
GTTACGAACCACTAGTGCACTGCAGTACACGGTTTCCTTGAAATTTTTTTGATTCGGTAATCTCCGAACA
GAAGGAAGAACGAAGGAAGGAGCACAGACTTAGATTGGTATATATACGCATATGTAGTGTTGAAGAAACA
TGAAATTGCCCAGTATTCTTAACCCAACTGCACAGAACAAAAACGTGCAGGAAACGAAGATAAATCATGT
CGAAAGCTACATATAAGGAACGTGCTGCTACTCATCCTAGTCCTGTTGCTGCCAAGCTATTTAATATCAT
GCACGAAAAGCAAACAAACTTGTGTGCTTCATTGGATGTTCGTACCACCAAGGAATTACTGGAGTTAGTT
GAAGCATTAGGTCCCAAAATTTGTTTACTAAAAACACATGTGGATATCTTGACTGATTTTTCCATGGAGG
GCACAGTTAAGCCGCTAAAGGCATTATCCGCCAAGTACAATTTTTTACTCTTCGAAGACAGAAAATTTGC
TGACATTGGTAATACAGTCAAATTGCAGTACTCTGCGGGTGTATACAGAATAGCAGAATGGGCAGACATT
ACGAATGCACACGGTGTGGTGGGCCCAGGTATTGTTAGCGGTTTGAAGCAGGCGGCAGAAGAAGTAACAA
AGGAACCTAGAGGCCTTTTGATGTTAGCAGAATTGTCATGCAAGGGCTCCCTATCTACTGGAGAATATAC
TAAGGGTACTGTTGACATTGCGAAGAGCGACAAAGATTTTGTTATCGGCTTTATTGCTCAAAGAGACATG
GGTGGAAGAGATGAAGGTTACGATTGGTTGATTATGACACCCGGTGTGGGTTTAGATGACAAGGGAGATG
CATTGGGTCAACAGTATAGAACCGTGGATGATGTGGTTTCTACAGGATCTGACATTATTATTGTTGGAAG
AGGACTATTTGCAAAGGGAAGGGATGCTAAGGTAGAGGGTGAACGTTACAGAAAAGCAGGCTGGGAAGCA
TATTTGAGAAGATGCGGCCAGCAAAACTAAAAAACTGTATTATAAGTAAATGCATGTATACTAAACTCAC
AAATTAGAGCTTCAATTTAATTATATCAGTTATTACCCGAGTAGAGCACTTGAATCCACTGCCCCGGGAA
TCTCGGTCGTAATGATTTCTATAATGACGAAAAAAAAAAAATTGGAAAGAAAAAGCTTCATGGCCTTTAT
AAAAAGGAACTATCCAATACCTCGCCAGAACCAAGTAACAGTATTTTACGGGGCACAAATCAAGAACAAT
AAGACAGGACTGTAAAGATGGACGCATTGAACTCCAAAGAACAACAAGAGTTCCAAAAAGTAGTGGAACA
AAAGCAAATGAAGGATTTCATGCGTTTGTACTCTAATCTGGTAGAAAGATGTTTCACAGACTGTGTCAAT
GACTTCACAACATCAAAGCTAACCAATAAGGAACAAACATGCATCATGAAGTGCTCAGAAAAGTTCTTGA
AGCATAGCGAACGTGTAGGGCAGCGTTTCCAAGAACAAAACGCTGCCTTGGGACAAGGCTTGGGCCGATA
AGGTGTACTGGCGTATATATATCTAATTATGTATCTCTGGTGTAGCCCATTTTTAGCATGTAAATATAAA
GACCGAGCGGCCGCGTGTTACAACCAATTAACCAATTCTGATTAGAAAAACTCATCGAGCATCAAATGAA
ACTGCAATTTATTCATATCAGGATTATCAATACCATATTTTTGAAAAAGCCGTTTCTGTAATGAAGGAGA
AAACTCACCGAGGCAGTTCCATAGGATGGCAAGATCCTGGTATCGGTCTGCGATTCCGACTCGTCCAACA
TCAATACAACCTATTAATTTCCCCTCGTCAAAAATAAGGTTATCAAGTGAGAAATCACCATGAGTGACGA
CTGAATCCGGTGAGAATGGCAAAAGCTTATGCATTTCTTTCCAGACTTGTTCAACAGGCCAGCCATTACG
CTCGTCATCAAAATCACTCGCATCAACCAAACCGTTATTCATTCGTGATTGCGCCTGAGCGAGGCGAAAT
ACGCGATCGCTGTTAAAAGGACAATTACAAACAGGAATCGAATGCAACCGGCGCAGGAACACTGCCAGCG
CATCAACAATATTTTCACCTGAATCAGGATATTCTTCTAATACCTGGAATGCTGTTTTCCCGGGGATCGC
AGTGGTGAGTAACCATGCATCATCAGGAGTACGGATAAAATGCTTGATGGTCGGAAGAGGCATAAATTCC
GTCAGCCAGTTTAGTCTGACCATCTCATCTGTAACATCATTGGCAACGCTACCTTTGCCATGTTTCAGAA
ACAACTCTGGCGCATCGGGCTTCCCATACAATCGATAGATTGTCGCACCTGATTGCCCGACATTATCGCG
AGCCCATTTATACCCATATAAATCAGCATCCATGTTGGAATTTAATCGCGGCCTGGAGCAAGACGTTTCC
CGTTGAATATGGCTCATAACACCCCTTGTATTACTGTTTATGTAAGCAGACAGTTTTATTGTTCATGATG
ATATATTTTTATCTTGTGCAATGTAACATCAGAGATTTTGAGACACAACGTGGCTTTGTTGAATAAATCG
AACTTTTGCTGAGTTGAAGGATCAGTCATGACCAAAATCCCTTAACGTGAGTTTTCGTTCCACTGAGCGT
CAGACCCCGTAGAAAAGATCAAAGGATCTTCTTGAGATCCTTTTTTTCTGCGCGTAATCTGCTGCTTGCA
AACAAAAAAACCACCGCTACCAGCGGTGGTTTGTTTGCCGGATCAAGAGCTACCAACTCTTTTTCCGAAG
GTAACTGGCTTCAGCAGAGCGCAGATACCAAATACTGTTCTTCTAGTGTAGCCGTAGTTAGGCCACCACT
TCAAGAACTCTGTAGCACCGCCTACATACCTCGCTCTGCTAATCCTGTTACCAGTGGCTGCTGCCAGTGG
CGATAAGTCGTGTCTTACCGGGTTGGACTCAAGACGATAGTTACCGGATAAGGCGCAGCGGTCGGGCTGA
ACGGGGGGTTCGTGCACACAGCCCAGCTTGGAGCGAACGACCTACACCGAACTGAGATACCTACAGCGTG
AGCTATGAGAAAGCGCCACGCTTCCCGAAGGGAGAAAGGCGGACAGGTATCCGGTAAGCGGCAGGGTCGG
AACAGGAGAGCGCACGAGGGAGCTTCCAGGGGGAAACGCCTGGTATCTTTATAGTCCTGTCGGGTTTCGC
CACCTCTGACTTGAGCGTCGATTTTTGTGATGCTCGTCAGGGGGGCGGAGCCTATGGAAAAACGCCAGCA
ACGCGGCCTTTTTACGGTTCCTGGCCTTTTGCTGGCCTTTTGCTCACATGTTCTTTCCTGCGTTATCCCC
TGATTCTGTGGATAACCGTGCGGCCGCCAATGCTAAATTCGAGTGAAACACAGGAAGATCAGAAAATCCT
CATTTCATCCATATTAACAATAATTTCAAATGTTTATTTGCATTATTTGAAACTAGGCAAGACAAGCAAC
GAAACGTTTTTGAAAATTTTGAGTATTTTCAATAAATTTGTAGAGGACTCAGATATTGAAAAAAAGCTAC
AGCAATTAATACTTGATAAGAAGAGTATTGAGAAGGGCAACGGTTCATCATCTCATGGATCTGCACATGA
ACAAACACCAGAGTCAAACGACGTTGAAATTGAGGCTACTGCGCCAATTGATGACAATACAGACGATGAT
AACAAACCGAAGTTATCTGATGTAGAAAAGGATTAAAGATGCTAAGAGATAGTGATGATATTTCATAAAT
AATGTAATTCTATATATGTTAATTACCTTTTTTGCGAGGCATATTTATGGTGAAGGATAAGTTTTGACCA
TCAAAGAAGGTTAATGTGGCTGTGGTTTCAGGGTCCATAAAGCCCACATGGATAACATTACCCCTGAATT
CGCATCTAGACTGA
